>Addgene plasmid #161219 | pDONR221-SLC25A38_STOP | addgene full sequence | sequence record 335550 | Addgene NGS Result
CAAATAATGATTTTATTTTGACTGATAGTGACCTGTTCGTTGCAACACATTGATGAGCAATGCTTTTTTA
TAATGCCAACTTTGTACAAAAAAGCAGGCTCCACCATGATCCAGAACAGCAGGCCATCCCTGCTGCAGCC
ACAGGACGTGGGCGATACCGTGGAGACACTGATGCTGCACCCAGTGATCAAGGCCTTCCTGTGCGGCAGC
ATCTCCGGCACCTGTTCCACACTGCTGTTTCAGCCTCTGGACCTGCTGAAGACCAGACTGCAGACACTGC
AGCCATCTGATCACGGAAGCAGGAGAGTGGGAATGCTGGCCGTGCTGCTGAAGGTGGTGAGGACCGAGAG
CCTGCTGGGCCTGTGGAAGGGCATGTCTCCTAGCATCGTGCGCTGCGTGCCAGGAGTGGGAATCTACTTC
GGCACCCTGTATAGCCTGAAGCAGTACTTTCTGAGGGGACACCCACCTACAGCCCTGGAGTCCGTGATGC
TGGGAGTGGGATCCCGGTCTGTGGCAGGCGTGTGCATGTCTCCCATCACCGTGATCAAGACAAGATATGA
GAGCGGCAAGTACGGCTATGAGTCCATCTATGCCGCCCTGCGGTCCATCTACCACTCTGAGGGCCACAGA
GGCCTGTTCTCCGGACTGACCGCCACACTGCTGAGGGACGCCCCTTTCTCTGGCATCTACCTGATGTTTT
ATAACCAGACCAAGAATATCGTGCCCCACGACCAGGTGGATGCCACCCTGATCCCTATCACAAATTTCTC
TTGCGGCATCTTTGCAGGAATCCTGGCAAGCCTGGTGACCCAGCCAGCAGACGTGATCAAGACACACATG
CAGCTGTATCCCCTGAAGTTCCAGTGGATCGGCCAGGCCGTGACACTGATCTTTAAGGATTACGGCCTGA
GGGGCTTCTTTCAGGGAGGAATCCCTCGCGCCCTGAGGCGCACCCTGATGGCAGCAATGGCATGGACAGT
GTACGAGGAGATGATGGCCAAGATGGGCCTGAAGTCCTAAGACCCAGCTTTCTTGTACAAAGTTGGCATT
ATAAGAAAGCATTGCTTATCAATTTGTTGCAACGAACAGGTCACTATCAGTCAAAATAAAATCATTATTT
GCCATCCAGCTGATATCCCCTATAGTGAGTCGTATTACATGGTCATAGCTGTTTCCTGGCAGCTCTGGCC
CGTGTCTCAAAATCTCTGATGTTACATTGCACAAGATAAAAATATATCATCATGAACAATAAAACTGTCT
GCTTACATAAACAGTAATACAAGGGGTGTTATGAGCCATATTCAACGGGAAACGTCGAGGCCGCGATTAA
ATTCCAACATGGATGCTGATTTATATGGGTATAAATGGGCTCGCGATAATGTCGGGCAATCAGGTGCGAC
AATCTATCGCTTGTATGGGAAGCCCGATGCGCCAGAGTTGTTTCTGAAACATGGCAAAGGTAGCGTTGCC
AATGATGTTACAGATGAGATGGTCAGACTAAACTGGCTGACGGAATTTATGCCTCTTCCGACCATCAAGC
ATTTTATCCGTACTCCTGATGATGCATGGTTACTCACCACTGCGATCCCCGGAAAAACAGCATTCCAGGT
ATTAGAAGAATATCCTGATTCAGGTGAAAATATTGTTGATGCGCTGGCAGTGTTCCTGCGCCGGTTGCAT
TCGATTCCTGTTTGTAATTGTCCTTTTAACAGCGATCGCGTATTTCGTCTCGCTCAGGCGCAATCACGAA
TGAATAACGGTTTGGTTGATGCGAGTGATTTTGATGACGAGCGTAATGGCTGGCCTGTTGAACAAGTCTG
GAAAGAAATGCATAAACTTTTGCCATTCTCACCGGATTCAGTCGTCACTCATGGTGATTTCTCACTTGAT
AACCTTATTTTTGACGAGGGGAAATTAATAGGTTGTATTGATGTTGGACGAGTCGGAATCGCAGACCGAT
ACCAGGATCTTGCCATCCTATGGAACTGCCTCGGTGAGTTTTCTCCTTCATTACAGAAACGGCTTTTTCA
AAAATATGGTATTGATAATCCTGATATGAATAAATTGCAGTTTCATTTGATGCTCGATGAGTTTTTCTAA
TCAGAATTGGTTAATTGGTTGTAACACTGGCAGAGCATTACGCTGACTTGACGGGACGGCGCAAGCTCAT
GACCAAAATCCCTTAACGTGAGTTACGCGTCGTTCCACTGAGCGTCAGACCCCGTAGAAAAGATCAAAGG
ATCTTCTTGAGATCCTTTTTTTCTGCGCGTAATCTGCTGCTTGCAAACAAAAAAACCACCGCTACCAGCG
GTGGTTTGTTTGCCGGATCAAGAGCTACCAACTCTTTTTCCGAAGGTAACTGGCTTCAGCAGAGCGCAGA
TACCAAATACTGTTCTTCTAGTGTAGCCGTAGTTAGGCCACCACTTCAAGAACTCTGTAGCACCGCCTAC
ATACCTCGCTCTGCTAATCCTGTTACCAGTGGCTGCTGCCAGTGGCGATAAGTCGTGTCTTACCGGGTTG
GACTCAAGACGATAGTTACCGGATAAGGCGCAGCGGTCGGGCTGAACGGGGGGTTCGTGCACACAGCCCA
GCTTGGAGCGAACGACCTACACCGAACTGAGATACCTACAGCGTGAGCTATGAGAAAGCGCCACGCTTCC
CGAAGGGAGAAAGGCGGACAGGTATCCGGTAAGCGGCAGGGTCGGAACAGGAGAGCGCACGAGGGAGCTT
CCAGGGGGAAACGCCTGGTATCTTTATAGTCCTGTCGGGTTTCGCCACCTCTGACTTGAGCGTCGATTTT
TGTGATGCTCGTCAGGGGGGCGGAGCCTATGGAAAAACGCCAGCAACGCGGCCTTTTTACGGTTCCTGGC
CTTTTGCTGGCCTTTTGCTCACATGTTCTTTCCTGCGTTATCCCCTGATTCTGTGGATAACCGTATTACC
GCCTTTGAGTGAGCTGATACCGCTCGCCGCAGCCGAACGACCGAGCGCAGCGAGTCAGTGAGCGAGGAAG
CGGAAGAGCGCCCAATACGCAAACCGCCTCTCCCCGCGCGTTGGCCGATTCATTAATGCAGCTGGCACGA
CAGGTTTCCCGACTGGAAAGCGGGCAGTGAGCGCAACGCAATTAATACGCGTACCGCTAGCCAGGAAGAG
TTTGTAGAAACGCAAAAAGGCCATCCGTCAGGATGGCCTTCTGCTTAGTTTGATGCCTGGCAGTTTATGG
CGGGCGTCCTGCCCGCCACCCTCCGGGCCGTTGCTTCACAACGTTCAAATCCGCTCCCGGCGGATTTGTC
CTACTCAGGAGAGCGTTCACCGACAAACAACAGATAAAACGAAAGGCCCAGTCTTCCGACTGAGCCTTTC
GTTTTATTTGATGCCTGGCAGTTCCCTACTCTCGCGTTAACGCTAGCATGGATGTTTTCCCAGTCACGAC
GTTGTAAAACGACGGCCAGTCTTAAGCTCGGGCCC
Features (pLannotate 1.2.2; 10 found; start..end, strand, type, name):
      1..100     +  protein_bind   attL1: mutant version of attL; recombination site for the Gateway® LR reaction LR Clonase™
    106..1017    +  CDS            SLC25A38: S2538_HUMAN - Experimental evidence at transcript level: Swiss-Prot protein existence level 2. Mitochondrial glycine transporter that imports glycine into the mitochondrial matrix. Plays an important role in providing glycine for the first enzymatic step in heme biosynthesis, the condensation of glycine with succinyl-CoA to produce 5-aminolevulinate (ALA) in the mitochondrial matrix. Required during erythropoiesis. From Homo sapiens (Human).
   1022..1121    -  protein_bind   attL2: mutant version of attL; recombination site for the Gateway® LR reaction LR Clonase™
   1139..1157    -  promoter       T7 promoter: promoter for bacteriophage T7 RNA polymerase
   1291..2100    +  CDS            KanR: aminoglycoside phosphotransferase; aph(3')-Ia; confers resistance to kanamycin in bacteria or G418 (Geneticin®) in eukaryotes
   2247..2835    +  rep_origin     ori: high-copy-number ColE1/pMB1/pBR322/pUC origin of replication
   3018..3110    +  CDS            lacI (fragment): lac repressor; lacI; The lac repressor binds to the lac operator to inhibit transcription in E. coli. This inhibition can be relieved by adding lactose or isopropyl-β-D-thiogalactopyranoside (IPTG).
   3165..3192    -  terminator     rrnB T2 terminator: transcription terminator T2 from the E. coli rrnB gene
   3324..3367    +  terminator     rrnB T1 terminator: Escherichia coli rrnB; transcription terminator T1 from the E. coli rrnB gene
   3414..3450    -  CDS            lacZα (fragment): LacZα fragment of β-galactosidase; lacZ fragment
