[The description below was written by a language model from this plasmid's Addgene catalogue record and pLannotate feature annotations shown in this document.]
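Description:
pDONR221-SLC25A38_STOP is a Gateway entry clone built on the pDONR221 backbone, carrying a codon-optimized open reading frame for human SLC25A38. The sequenced plasmid is about 3.5 kb and is propagated in E. coli through a high-copy ColE1/pUC-type origin, with selection provided by a kanamycin resistance gene (aminoglycoside phosphotransferase). Although the catalogue lists the vector type as mammalian expression, the annotated features show no eukaryotic promoter or polyadenylation signal. The only promoter annotated is a T7 promoter lying just outside attL2 on the reverse strand. The plasmid is therefore best understood as a shuttle for the ORF rather than an expression construct in its own right.

The roughly 0.9 kb insert is flanked by attL1 and attL2 sites, the products of a BP reaction, which allow directional transfer of the ORF into any attR-containing destination vector by LR Clonase recombination. SLC25A38 encodes a mitochondrial carrier that imports glycine into the matrix, supplying substrate for the first step of heme biosynthesis, and it is required during erythropoiesis. This version retains a stop codon at the end of the ORF, so it suits native or N-terminally tagged expression in destination vectors, whereas a companion clone without the stop codon exists for C-terminal fusions. Upstream rrnB T1 and T2 terminators insulate the cloning region from read-through transcription, and short lacI and lacZα fragments are backbone remnants. M13 forward and reverse primer sites are recorded for sequencing the insert. The clone belongs to a consortium collection of solute carrier ORFs intended for subcloning into custom expression vectors.
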