Addgene plasmid #161219: pDONR221-SLC25A38_STOP
Purpose: Gateway entry clone with codon-optimized ORF sequence for subcloning into custom expression vectors. Contains a STOP codon at the end of the codon-optimized ORF sequence.
Depositing lab: RESOLUTE Consortium & Giulio Superti-Furga. Depositing organization: CeMM Research Center for Molecular Medicine. Publication: The RESOLUTE consortium: unlocking SLC transporters for drug discovery. Superti-Furga G, Lackner D, Wiedmer T, Ingles-Prieto A, Barbosa B, Girardi E, Goldmann U, Gurtl B, Klavins K, Klimek C, Lindinger S, Lineiro-Retes E, Muller AC, Onstein S, Redinger G, Reil D, Sedlyarov V, Wolf G, Crawford M, Everley R, ... Steppan CM. Nat Rev Drug Discov. 2020 Jul;19(7):429-430. doi: 10.1038/d41573-020-00056-6. PubMed 32265506.
Backbone
  Vector backbone: pDONR221
  Backbone manufacturer: ThermoFisher Scientific
  Backbone size w/o insert (bp): 2550
  Vector type: Mammalian Expression
Growth in bacteria
  Bacterial resistance: Kanamycin, 50 μg/mL
  Growth temperature: 37°C
  Growth strain: NEB Stable
  Copy number: High Copy
Gene/Insert
  Gene/Insert name: SLC25A38 (alt name: FLJ20551)
  Species: H. sapiens (human)
  Insert size (bp): 915
  Entrez Gene: SLC25A38 (a.k.a. SIDBA2)
  Cloning method: Gateway Cloning
  Sequencing primers: 5′ M13-fwd; 3′ M13-rev
Terms and licenses: Academic/Nonprofit Terms; Industry Terms
Depositor comments: This plasmid contains a STOP codon at the end of the codon-optimized ORF. For the version of this plasmid that does not contain a STOP codon, please see Addgene plasmid 132053 For more information on the full Resolute plasmid collection, please see www.addgene.org/depositor-collections/re-solute/. Please provide your feedback on this plasmid to the RESOLUTE consortium by filling out their RESOLUTE repository feedback form: https://forms.office.com/Pages/ResponsePage.aspx?id=0e05yklzmkS7rjFGQL4N7z4feCLQvEJAmVcOCM_u885UN1JJRko0Ukg4TVQwNTZLOUxPQVJWT1NHUCQlQCN0PWcu
How to cite: pDONR221-SLC25A38_STOP was a gift from RESOLUTE Consortium & Giulio Superti-Furga (Addgene plasmid # 161219 ; http://n2t.net/addgene:161219 ; RRID:Addgene_161219)
