>Addgene plasmid #161219 | pDONR221-SLC25A38_STOP | depositor partial sequence | sequence record 312373 | Codon-optimized ORF of SLC25A38
ATGATCCAGAACAGCAGGCCATCCCTGCTGCAGCCACAGGACGTGGGCGATACCGTGGAGACACTGATGC
TGCACCCAGTGATCAAGGCCTTCCTGTGCGGCAGCATCTCCGGCACCTGTTCCACACTGCTGTTTCAGCC
TCTGGACCTGCTGAAGACCAGACTGCAGACACTGCAGCCATCTGATCACGGAAGCAGGAGAGTGGGAATG
CTGGCCGTGCTGCTGAAGGTGGTGAGGACCGAGAGCCTGCTGGGCCTGTGGAAGGGCATGTCTCCTAGCA
TCGTGCGCTGCGTGCCAGGAGTGGGAATCTACTTCGGCACCCTGTATAGCCTGAAGCAGTACTTTCTGAG
GGGACACCCACCTACAGCCCTGGAGTCCGTGATGCTGGGAGTGGGATCCCGGTCTGTGGCAGGCGTGTGC
ATGTCTCCCATCACCGTGATCAAGACAAGATATGAGAGCGGCAAGTACGGCTATGAGTCCATCTATGCCG
CCCTGCGGTCCATCTACCACTCTGAGGGCCACAGAGGCCTGTTCTCCGGACTGACCGCCACACTGCTGAG
GGACGCCCCTTTCTCTGGCATCTACCTGATGTTTTATAACCAGACCAAGAATATCGTGCCCCACGACCAG
GTGGATGCCACCCTGATCCCTATCACAAATTTCTCTTGCGGCATCTTTGCAGGAATCCTGGCAAGCCTGG
TGACCCAGCCAGCAGACGTGATCAAGACACACATGCAGCTGTATCCCCTGAAGTTCCAGTGGATCGGCCA
GGCCGTGACACTGATCTTTAAGGATTACGGCCTGAGGGGCTTCTTTCAGGGAGGAATCCCTCGCGCCCTG
AGGCGCACCCTGATGGCAGCAATGGCATGGACAGTGTACGAGGAGATGATGGCCAAGATGGGCCTGAAGT
CCTAA
